Addgene plasmid #226183: pDIV272
Purpose: Expresses Cas9 and gRNA targeting uidA gene of the pDIV643 derived cassette.
Depositing lab: Uffe Mortensen. Depositing organization: Danmarks Tekniske Universitet. Publication: Oligonucleotide-based CRISPR-Cas9 toolbox for efficient engineering of Komagataella phaffii. Strucko T, Gadar-Lopez AE, Frohling FB, Frost ET, Iversen EF, Olsson H, Jarczynska ZD, Mortensen UH. FEMS Yeast Res. 2024 Aug 23:foae026. doi: 10.1093/femsyr/foae026. PubMed 39179418.
Backbone
  Vector backbone: pDIV151
  Total vector size (bp): 10950
  Vector type: Bacterial Expression, Yeast Expression, CRISPR
  Selectable markers: Nourseothricin
Growth in bacteria
  Bacterial resistance: Ampicillin, 100 μg/mL
  Growth temperature: 37°C
  Growth strain: DH5alpha
  Copy number: Unknown
Gene/Insert
  Gene/Insert name: tRNA-sgRNA-tRNA (alt name: sgRNA targeting uidA synthetic gene: TACTTCAGAAGCGTTGGACC)
  Species: Synthetic
  Promoter: TEF1p (Komagataella phaffii)
  Cloning method: Other
  Sequencing primers: 5′ CCATATTAACATAACATGTATATAAACGTC
Terms and licenses: Academic/Nonprofit Terms; Industry Terms: Not Available to Industry
How to cite: pDIV272 was a gift from Uffe Mortensen (Addgene plasmid # 226183 ; http://n2t.net/addgene:226183 ; RRID:Addgene_226183)
