[The description below was written by a language model from this plasmid's Addgene catalogue record and pLannotate feature annotations shown in this document.]
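Description:
pDIV272 is a 10,950 bp CRISPR-Cas9 shuttle plasmid built on the pDIV151 backbone for genome engineering in the yeast Komagataella phaffii (Pichia pastoris). In E. coli it is propagated through a high-copy ColE1/pUC-type origin and selected with ampicillin via the β-lactamase gene. In yeast, selection is by nourseothricin, provided by a streptothricin acetyltransferase gene under the Ashbya gossypii TEF promoter and terminator. This marker cassette is flanked by loxP sites, and a pair of minimal FRT sites brackets the bacterial origin and AmpR region, so these segments could in principle be excised by Cre or FLP, although the record does not say whether this is used. No yeast replication element is annotated in the feature table, so how the plasmid is maintained in K. phaffii is not stated.

The payload consists of two adjacent expression units. Streptococcus pyogenes Cas9 is annotated immediately downstream of the P. pastoris GAP promoter and is followed by the S. cerevisiae CYC1 terminator. The guide RNA is expressed as a tRNA-sgRNA-tRNA array, driven according to the catalogue entry by the K. phaffii TEF1 promoter (not itself annotated in the table) and ended by the AOX1 terminator. Placing the spacer and Cas9 scaffold between two tRNAs allows a Pol II transcript to be processed by the endogenous tRNA maturation machinery, releasing a guide with defined ends. The guide targets a synthetic uidA (β-glucuronidase) gene carried by a cassette derived from pDIV643. The plasmid is thus meant to cut that reporter locus in strains carrying the cassette, as part of an oligonucleotide-based CRISPR-Cas9 toolbox for engineering K. phaffii.
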