Features (pLannotate 1.2.2; 22 found; start..end, strand, type, name):
   2382..2629    +  terminator     CYC1 terminator: S. cerevisiae CYC1; transcription terminator for CYC1
   2678..2711    -  protein_bind   loxP: Cre-mediated recombination occurs in the 8-bp core sequence (GCATACAT). Cre recombinase
   2766..3109    +  promoter       TEF promoter: Ashbya gossypii TEF promoter
   3104..3679    +  CDS            sta: STA_STRLA - Experimental evidence at protein level: Swiss-Prot protein existence level 1. Involved in resistance to streptothricin, a broad-spectrum antibiotic produced by streptomycetes. Detoxifies streptothricin via acetylation of the beta amino group of the first beta-lysyl moiety of streptothricin. From Streptomyces lavendulae.
   3688..3885    +  terminator     TEF terminator: Ashbya gossypii TEF terminator
   3948..3981    -  protein_bind   loxP: Cre-mediated recombination occurs in the 8-bp core sequence (GCATACAT). Cre recombinase
   4051..4084    -  protein_bind   FRT (minimal): supports FLP-mediated excision but not integration (Turan and Bode, 2011) FLP recombinase from the Saccharomyces cerevisiae 2μ plasmid
   4554..4573    +  CDS            lacZα (fragment): LacZα fragment of β-galactosidase; lacZ fragment
   4598..4615    -  terminator     rrnB T2 terminator (fragment): transcription terminator T2 from the E. coli rrnB gene
   4840..5428    -  rep_origin     ori: high-copy-number ColE1/pMB1/pBR322/pUC origin of replication
   5550..6410    -  CDS            AmpR: β-lactamase; bla; confers resistance to ampicillin, carbenicillin, and related antibiotics
   6413..6509    -  promoter       AmpR promoter (fragment): bla
   6539..6563    -  CDS            KanR (fragment): aminoglycoside phosphotransferase; aph(3')-Ia; confers resistance to kanamycin
   6592..6707    +  ncRNA          5S rRNA: Accession: RF00001 - 5S ribosomal RNA
   6711..6751    +  terminator     rrnB T1 terminator (fragment): transcription terminator T1 from the E. coli rrnB gene
   6795..6828    +  protein_bind   FRT (minimal): supports FLP-mediated excision but not integration (Turan and Bode, 2011) FLP recombinase from the Saccharomyces cerevisiae 2μ plasmid
   8204..8274    +  ncRNA          tRNA: Accession: RF00005 - tRNA
   8296..8371    +  misc_RNA       gRNA scaffold: guide RNA scaffold for the Streptococcus pyogenes CRISPR/Cas9 system
   8375..8445    +  ncRNA          tRNA: Accession: RF00005 - tRNA
   8447..8681    +  terminator     AOX1 terminator: Pichia pastoris AOX1; transcription terminator for AOX1
   8694..9170    +  promoter       GAP promoter: promoter for Pichia pastoris glyceraldehyde-3-phosphate dehydrogenase
   9180..2333    +  CDS            cas9 (across the origin): CAS9_STRP1 - Also known as csn1 From Streptococcus pyogenes serotype M1.
>Addgene plasmid #226183 | pDIV272 | addgene full sequence | sequence record 449155 | Addgene NGS Result
TGGGAACGTATCACGATCTCCTGAAAATCATTAAAGACAAGGACTTCCTGGACAATGAGGAGAACGAGGA
CATTCTTGAGGACATTGTCCTCACCCTTACGTTGTTTGAAGATAGGGAGATGATTGAAGAACGCTTGAAA
ACTTACGCTCATCTCTTCGACGACAAAGTCATGAAACAGCTCAAGAGGCGCCGATATACAGGATGGGGGC
GGCTGTCAAGAAAACTGATCAATGGGATCCGAGACAAGCAGAGTGGAAAGACAATCCTGGATTTTCTTAA
GTCCGATGGATTTGCCAACCGGAACTTCATGCAGTTGATCCATGATGACTCTCTCACCTTTAAGGAGGAC
ATCCAGAAAGCACAAGTTTCTGGCCAGGGGGACAGTCTTCACGAGCACATCGCTAATCTTGCAGGTAGCC
CAGCTATCAAAAAGGGAATACTGCAGACCGTTAAGGTCGTGGATGAACTCGTCAAAGTAATGGGAAGACA
TAAGCCCGAGAATATCGTTATCGAGATGGCCCGAGAGAACCAAACTACCCAGAAGGGACAGAAGAACAGT
AGGGAAAGGATGAAGAGGATTGAAGAGGGTATAAAAGAACTGGGGTCCCAAATCCTTAAGGAACACCCAG
TTGAAAACACCCAGCTTCAGAATGAGAAGCTCTACCTGTACTACCTGCAGAACGGCAGGGACATGTACGT
GGATCAGGAACTGGACATCAATCGGCTCTCCGACTACGACGTGGATCATATCGTGCCCCAGTCTTTTCTC
AAAGATGATTCTATTGATAATAAAGTGTTGACAAGATCCGATAAAAATAGAGGGAAGAGTGATAACGTCC
CCTCAGAAGAAGTTGTCAAGAAAATGAAAAATTATTGGCGGCAGCTGCTGAACGCCAAACTGATCACACA
ACGGAAGTTCGATAATCTGACTAAGGCTGAACGAGGTGGCCTGTCTGAGTTGGATAAAGCCGGCTTCATC
AAAAGGCAGCTTGTTGAGACACGCCAGATCACCAAGCACGTGGCCCAAATTCTCGATTCACGCATGAACA
CCAAGTACGATGAAAATGACAAACTGATTCGAGAGGTGAAAGTTATTACTCTGAAGTCTAAGCTGGTCTC
AGATTTCAGAAAGGACTTTCAGTTTTATAAGGTGAGAGAGATCAACAATTACCACCATGCGCATGATGCC
TACCTGAATGCAGTGGTAGGCACTGCACTTATCAAAAAATATCCCAAGCTTGAATCTGAATTTGTTTACG
GAGACTATAAAGTGTACGATGTTAGGAAAATGATCGCAAAGTCTGAGCAGGAAATAGGCAAGGCCACCGC
TAAGTACTTCTTTTACAGCAATATTATGAATTTTTTCAAGACCGAGATTACACTGGCCAATGGAGAGATT
CGGAAGCGACCACTTATCGAAACAAACGGAGAAACAGGAGAAATCGTGTGGGACAAGGGTAGGGATTTCG
CGACAGTCCGGAAGGTCCTGTCCATGCCGCAGGTGAACATCGTTAAAAAGACCGAAGTACAGACCGGAGG
CTTCTCCAAGGAAAGTATCCTCCCGAAAAGGAACAGCGACAAGCTGATCGCACGCAAAAAAGATTGGGAC
CCCAAGAAATACGGCGGATTCGATTCTCCTACAGTCGCTTACAGTGTACTGGTTGTGGCCAAAGTGGAGA
AAGGGAAGTCTAAAAAACTCAAAAGCGTCAAGGAACTGCTGGGCATCACAATCATGGAGCGATCAAGCTT
CGAAAAAAACCCCATCGACTTTCTCGAGGCGAAAGGATATAAAGAGGTCAAAAAAGACCTCATCATTAAG
CTTCCCAAGTACTCTCTCTTTGAGCTTGAAAACGGCCGGAAACGAATGCTCGCTAGTGCGGGCGAGCTGC
AGAAAGGTAACGAGCTGGCACTGCCCTCTAAATACGTTAATTTCTTGTATCTGGCCAGCCACTATGAAAA
GCTCAAAGGGTCTCCCGAAGATAATGAGCAGAAGCAGCTGTTCGTGGAACAACACAAACACTACCTTGAT
GAGATCATCGAGCAAATAAGCGAATTCTCCAAAAGAGTGATCCTCGCCGACGCTAACCTCGATAAGGTGC
TTTCTGCTTACAATAAGCACAGGGATAAGCCCATCAGGGAGCAGGCAGAAAACATTATCCACTTGTTTAC
TCTGACCAACTTGGGCGCGCCTGCAGCCTTCAAGTACTTCGACACCACCATAGACAGAAAGCGGTACACC
TCTACAAAGGAGGTCCTGGACGCCACACTGATTCATCAGTCAATTACGGGGCTCTATGAAACAAGAATCG
ACCTCTCTCAGCTCGGTGGAGACAGCAGGGCTGACCCCAAGAAGAAGAGGAAGGTGTGATCTCTTCTCGA
GTCATGTAATTAGTTATGTCACGCTTACATTCACGCCCTCCCCCCACATCCGCTCTAACCGAAAAGGAAG
GAGTTAGACAACCTGAAGTCTAGGTCCCTATTTATTTTTTTATAGTTATGTTAGTATTAAGAACGTTATT
TATATTTCAAATTTTTCTTTTTTTTCTGTACAGACGCGTGTACGCATGTAACATTATACTGAAAACCTTG
CTTGAGAAGGTTTTGGGACGCTCGAAGGCTTTAATTTGCGGCCGGTACATCGCGTGCATTCAACGCTGCA
GGTCGACAACCCTTAATATAACTTCGTATAATGTATGCTATACGAAGTTATTAGGTCTAGAGATCTGTTT
AGCTTGCCTCGTCCCCGCCGGGTCACCCGGCCAGCGACATGGAGGCCCAGAATACCCTCCTTGACAGTCT
TGACGTGCGCAGCTCAGGGGCATGATGTGACTGTCGCCCGTACATTTAGCCCATACATCCCCATGTATAA
TCATTTGCATCCATACATTTTGATGGCCGCACGGCGCGAAGCAAAAATTACGGCTCCTCGCTGCAGACCT
GCGAGCAGGGAAACGCTCCCCTCACAGACGCGTTGAATTGTCCCCACGCCGCGCCCCTGTAGAGAAATAT
AAAAGGTTAGGATTTGCCACTGAGGTTCTTCTTTCATATACTTCCTTTTAAAATCTTGCTAGGATACAGT
TCTCACATCACATCCGAACATAAACAACCATGGGAACCACCTTGGATGACACTGCTTATCGATACCGAAC
ATCTGTACCTGGTGATGCTGAAGCTATCGAAGCCCTTGACGGGTCATTCACAACTGACACCGTCTTTAGA
GTTACAGCTACTGGGGATGGGTTTACATTGCGAGAAGTACCAGTAGATCCTCCTTTGACCAAAGTATTCC
CAGATGACGAAAGTGACGATGAATCCGATGACGGTGAGGACGGTGACCCAGACTCAAGAACATTTGTCGC
TTATGGAGACGACGGTGATTTGGCCGGTTTCGTAGTTGTATCCTATTCTGGATGGAACCGAAGACTTACT
GTCGAGGATATAGAGGTTGCCCCAGAACATCGTGGGCACGGTGTTGGGCGAGCCCTTATGGGATTAGCTA
CAGAATTTGCCCGTGAACGTGGGGCTGGACATTTATGGTTAGAAGTCACCAATGTTAATGCACCAGCTAT
ACATGCATATCGAAGAATGGGGTTCACACTTTGTGGATTGGATACAGCTTTATACGATGGTACAGCCTCA
GACGGAGAACAAGCTTTATACATGTCTATGCCTTGTCCATAATCAGTACTGACAATAAAAAGATTCTTGT
TTTCAAGAACTTGTCATTTGTATAGTTTTTTTATATTGTAGTTGTTCTATTTTAATCAAATGTTAGCGTG
ATTTATATTTTTTTTCGCCTCGACATCATCTGCCCAGATGCGAAGTTAAGTGCGCAGAAAGTAATATCAT
GCGTTAATCGTATGTGAATGCTGGTCGCTATACTGCTGTCGATTCGATACTAACGCCGCCATCCAGTGTC
GAAAACGAGCTCTCGAGAACCCTTAATATAACTTCGTATAATGTATGCTATACGAAGTTATTAGGTGATA
TCAGATCCACTAGTGGCCATTAAGACCTCAGCGCGGCCGCAAATTTAAATAAAATGAAGTGAAGTTCCTA
TACTTTCTAGAGAATAGGAACTTCTATAGTGAGTCGAATAAGGGCGACACAAAATTTATTCTAAATGCAT
AATAAATACTGATAACATCTTATAGTTTGTATTATATTTTGTATTATCGTTGACATGTATAATTTTGATA
TCAAAAACTGATTTTCCCTTTATTATTTTCGAGATTTATTTTCTTAATTCTCTTTAACAAACTAGAAATA
TTGTATATACAAAAAATCATAAATAATAGATGAATAGTTTAATTATAGGTGTTCATCAATCGAAAAAGCA
ACGTATCTTATTTAAAGTGCGTTGCTTTTTTCTCATTTATAAGGTTAAATAATTCTCATATATCAAGCAA
AGTGACAGGCGCCCTTAAATATTCTGACAAATGCTCTTTCCCTAAACTCCCCCCATAAAAAAACCCGCCG
AAGCGGGTTTTTACGTTATTTGCGGATTAACGATTACTCGTTATCAGAACCGCCCAGGGGGCCCGAGCTT
AAGACTGGCCGTCGTTTTACAACACAGAAAGAGTTTGTAGAAACGCAAAAAGGCCATCCGTCAGGGGCCT
TCTGCTTAGTTTGATGCCTGGCAGTTCCCTACTCTCGCCTTCCGCTTCCTCGCTCACTGACTCGCTGCGC
TCGGTCGTTCGGCTGCGGCGAGCGGTATCAGCTCACTCAAAGGCGGTAATACGGTTATCCACAGAATCAG
GGGATAACGCAGGAAAGAACATGTGAGCAAAAGGCCAGCAAAAGGCCAGGAACCGTAAAAAGGCCGCGTT
GCTGGCGTTTTTCCATAGGCTCCGCCCCCCTGACGAGCATCACAAAAATCGACGCTCAAGTCAGAGGTGG
CGAAACCCGACAGGACTATAAAGATACCAGGCGTTTCCCCCTGGAAGCTCCCTCGTGCGCTCTCCTGTTC
CGACCCTGCCGCTTACCGGATACCTGTCCGCCTTTCTCCCTTCGGGAAGCGTGGCGCTTTCTCATAGCTC
ACGCTGTAGGTATCTCAGTTCGGTGTAGGTCGTTCGCTCCAAGCTGGGCTGTGTGCACGAACCCCCCGTT
CAGCCCGACCGCTGCGCCTTATCCGGTAACTATCGTCTTGAGTCCAACCCGGTAAGACACGACTTATCGC
CACTGGCAGCAGCCACTGGTAACAGGATTAGCAGAGCGAGGTATGTAGGCGGTGCTACAGAGTTCTTGAA
GTGGTGGGCTAACTACGGCTACACTAGAAGAACAGTATTTGGTATCTGCGCTCTGCTGAAGCCAGTTACC
TTCGGAAAAAGAGTTGGTAGCTCTTGATCCGGCAAACAAACCACCGCTGGTAGCGGTGGTTTTTTTGTTT
GCAAGCAGCAGATTACGCGCAGAAAAAAAGGATCTCAAGAAGATCCTTTGATCTTTTCTACGGGGTCTGA
CGCTCAGTGGAACGACGCGCGCGTAACTCACGTTAAGGGATTTTGGTCATGAGCTTGCGCCGTCCCGTCA
AGTCAGCGTAATGCTCTGCTTACCAATGCTTAATCAGTGAGGCACCTATCTCAGCGATCTGTCTATTTCG
TTCATCCATAGTTGCCTGACTCCCCGTCGTGTAGATAACTACGATACGGGAGGGCTTACCATCTGGCCCC
AGCGCTGCGATGATACCGCGAGAACCACGCTCACCGGCTCCGGATTTATCAGCAATAAACCAGCCAGCCG
GAAGGGCCGAGCGCAGAAGTGGTCCTGCAACTTTATCCGCCTCCATCCAGTCTATTAATTGTTGCCGGGA
AGCTAGAGTAAGTAGTTCGCCAGTTAATAGTTTGCGCAACGTTGTTGCCATCGCTACAGGCATCGTGGTG
TCACGCTCGTCGTTTGGTATGGCTTCATTCAGCTCCGGTTCCCAACGATCAAGGCGAGTTACATGATCCC
CCATGTTGTGCAAAAAAGCGGTTAGCTCCTTCGGTCCTCCGATCGTTGTCAGAAGTAAGTTGGCCGCAGT
GTTATCACTCATGGTTATGGCAGCACTGCATAATTCTCTTACTGTCATGCCATCCGTAAGATGCTTTTCT
GTGACTGGTGAGTACTCAACCAAGTCATTCTGAGAATAGTGTATGCGGCGACCGAGTTGCTCTTGCCCGG
CGTCAATACGGGATAATACCGCGCCACATAGCAGAACTTTAAAAGTGCTCATCATTGGAAAACGTTCTTC
GGGGCGAAAACTCTCAAGGATCTTACCGCTGTTGAGATCCAGTTCGATGTAACCCACTCGTGCACCCAAC
TGATCTTCAGCATCTTTTACTTTCACCAGCGTTTCTGGGTGAGCAAAAACAGGAAGGCAAAATGCCGCAA
AAAAGGGAATAAGGGCGACACGGAAATGTTGAATACTCATATTCTTCCTTTTTCAATATTATTGAAGCAT
TTATCAGGGTTATTGTCTCATGAGCGGATACATATTTGAATGTATTTAGAAAAATAAACAAATAGGGGTC
AGTGTTACAACCAATTAACCAATTCTGAACATTATCGCGAGCCCATTTATACCTGAATATGGCTCATAAC
ACCCCTTGTTTGCCTGGCGGCAGTAGCGCGGTGGTCCCACCTGACCCCATGCCGAACTCAGAAGTGAAAC
GCCGTAGCGCCGATGGTAGTGTGGGGACTCCCCATGCGAGAGTAGGGAACTGCCAGGCATCAAATAAAAC
GAAAGGCTCAGTCGAAAGACTGGGCCTTTCGCCCGGGCTAATTATGGGGTGTCGCCCTTATTCGACTCTA
TAGTGAAGTTCCTATTCTCTAGAAAGTATAGGAACTTCTGAAGTGGGGATTTAAATGCGGCCGCGCTGAG
GGTTTAATGGGCTTAGTTAGCCTTGCTTGTGACTTTGCAGCTTTATCCATGAACGGATCATACGATTGTA
TTTCTGAATTTGTCATAGTGACTTTAAGTTGTTCTTTATTTGGTATGATTCTATTTTTTAGGACTTTCTA
AAAAATCAATTTAAATTTTGGAAAACCATTTGTGGTTTTTCTTAAATGATTGCAAAATTATTAAAAAATC
GTTAAAAAAATATTCAGTGTAAAAAGACTAGCATTCATGATCTCAACATCTTTGGATAATATCAGAATGA
GAAAGAACAGATACGCAGTACGTTTTTTGGTGAGCTCTTTGCACTTCTTTAGTTCTTTCCATCAATATCA
GTTTTTTAAACTTTTAGGACTAAAAGTGATGTTTAACTTCAAAATGTTTAAAATTTTGTTCTTCCCGACG
TTCATTAAGAATACTAATACACTTTAATAATTATTTTAATATTTTGTTCTAAATAATGACTTTTAATTAA
AAAAGATAAAATATAAAAACATCATAATAACTCACCAGAGGTTAAGAACAAAAAAACAAATTAGATATCT
GCTAATCCAATATAGTTAAATCAATCTTTCCTTGGTATAATGGGTATATTACATATATTTCAAGGACCGA
CACTCCTACCAAATATCTAAAATTTACCATATTAACATAACATGTATATAAACGTCAAATCATAATCAGC
ACTAGCGGAATGCGTGCGATTAACTCTGGCAACCAGTAACACGCTTAAGGTTTGGAACAACACTAAACTA
CCTTGCGGTACTACCATTGACACTACACATCCTTAATTCCAATCCTGTCTGGCCTCCTTCACCTTTTAAC
CATCTTGCCCATTCCAACTCGTGTCAGATTGCGTATCAAGTGAAAAAAAAAAAATTTTAAATCTTTAACC
CAATCAGGTAATAACTGTCGCCTCTTTTATCTGCCGCACTGCATGAGGTGTCCCCTTAGTGGGAAAGAGT
ACTGAGCCAACCCTGGAGGACAGCAAGGGAAAAATACCTACAACTTGCTTCATAATGGTCGTAAAAACAA
TCCTTGTCGGATATAAGTGTTGTAGACTGTCCCTTATCCTCTGCGATGTTCTTCCTCTCAAAGTTTGCGA
TTTCTCTCTATCAGAATTGCCATCAAGAGACTCAGGACTAATTTCGCAGTCCCACACGCACTCGTACATG
ATTGGCTGAAATTTCCCTAAAGAATTTCTTTTTCACGAAAATTTTTTTTTTACACAAGATTTTCAGCAGA
TATAAAATGGAGAGCAGGACCTCCGCTGTGACTCTTCTTTTTTTTCTTTTATTCTCACTACATACATTTT
AGTTATTCGCCAACGCATCATTGGTCTAGTGGTAGAATTCATCGTTGCCATCGATGAGGCCCGTGTTCGA
TTCACGGATGATGCATACTTCAGAAGCGTTGGACCGTTTTAGAGCTAGAAATAGCAAGTTAAAATAAGGC
TAGTCCGTTATCAACTTGAAAAAGTGGCACCGAGTCGGTGCTTTTGCATCATTGGTCTAGTGGTAGAATT
CATCGTTGCCATCGATGAGGCCCGTGTTCGATTCACGGATGATGCATCAAGAGGATGTCAGAATGCCATT
TGCCTGAGAGATGCAGGCTTCATTTTTGATACTTTTTTATTTGTAACCTATATAGTATAGGATTTTTTTT
GTCATTTTGTTTCTTCTCGTACGAGCTTGCTCCTGATCAGCCTATCTCGCAGCTGATGAATATCTTGTGG
TAGGGGTTTGGGAAAATCATTCGAGTTTGATGTTTTTCTTGGTATTTCCCACTCCTCTTCAGAGTACAGA
ATCGCGTGCATTCTTTTTGTAGAAATGTCTTGGTGTCCTCGTCCAATCAGGTAGCCATCTCTGAAATATC
TGGCTCCGTTGCAACTCCGAACGACCTGCTGGCAACGTAAAATTCTCCGGGGTAAAACTTAAATGTGGAG
TAATGGAACCAGAAACGTCTCTTCCCTTCTCTCTCCTTCCACCGCCCGTTACCGTCCCTAGGAAATTTTA
CTCTGCTGGAGAGCTTCTTCTACGGCCCCCTTGCAGCAATGCTCTTCCCAGCATTACGTTGCGGGTAAAA
CGGAGGTCGTGTACCCGACCTAGCAGCCCAGGGATGGAAAAGTCCCGGCCGTCGCTGGCAATAATAGCGG
GCGGACGCATGTCATGAGATTATTGGAAACCACCAGAATCGAATATAAAAGGCGAACACCTTTCCCAATT
TTGGTTTCTCCTGACCCAAAGACTTTAAATTTAATTTATTTGTCCCTATTTCAATCAATTGAACAACTAT
CAAAACACAATGGACAAGAAGTACTCCATTGGGCTCGATATCGGCACAAACAGCGTCGGTTGGGCCGTCA
TTACGGACGAGTACAAGGTGCCGAGCAAAAAATTCAAAGTTCTGGGCAATACCGATCGCCACAGCATAAA
GAAGAACCTCATTGGCGCCCTCCTGTTCGACTCCGGGGAGACGGCCGAAGCCACGCGGCTCAAAAGAACA
GCACGGCGCAGATATACCCGCAGAAAGAATCGGATCTGCTACCTGCAGGAGATCTTTAGTAATGAGATGG
CTAAGGTGGATGACTCTTTCTTCCATAGGCTGGAGGAGTCCTTTTTGGTGGAGGAGGATAAAAAGCACGA
GCGCCACCCAATCTTTGGCAATATCGTGGACGAGGTGGCGTACCATGAAAAGTACCCAACCATATATCAT
CTGAGGAAGAAGCTTGTAGACAGTACTGATAAGGCTGACTTGCGGTTGATCTATCTCGCGCTGGCGCATA
TGATCAAATTTCGGGGACACTTCCTCATCGAGGGGGACCTGAACCCAGACAACAGCGATGTCGACAAACT
CTTTATCCAACTGGTTCAGACTTACAATCAGCTTTTCGAAGAGAACCCGATCAACGCATCCGGAGTTGAC
GCCAAAGCAATCCTGAGCGCTAGGCTGTCCAAATCCCGGCGGCTCGAAAACCTCATCGCACAGCTCCCTG
GGGAGAAGAAGAACGGCCTGTTTGGTAATCTTATCGCCCTGTCACTCGGGCTGACCCCCAACTTTAAATC
TAACTTCGACCTGGCCGAAGATGCCAAGCTTCAACTGAGCAAAGACACCTACGATGATGATCTCGACAAT
CTGCTGGCCCAGATCGGCGACCAGTACGCAGACCTTTTTTTGGCGGCAAAGAACCTGTCAGACGCCATTC
TGCTGAGTGATATTCTGCGAGTGAACACGGAGATCACCAAAGCTCCGCTGAGCGCTAGTATGATCAAGCG
CTATGATGAGCACCACCAAGACTTGACTTTGCTGAAGGCCCTTGTCAGACAGCAACTGCCTGAGAAGTAC
AAGGAAATTTTCTTCGATCAGTCTAAAAATGGCTACGCCGGATACATTGACGGCGGAGCAAGCCAGGAGG
AATTTTACAAATTTATTAAGCCCATCTTGGAAAAAATGGACGGCACCGAGGAGCTGCTGGTAAAGCTTAA
CAGAGAAGATCTGTTGCGCAAACAGCGCACTTTCGACAATGGAAGCATCCCCCACCAGATTCACCTGGGC
GAACTGCACGCTATCCTCAGGCGGCAAGAGGATTTCTACCCCTTTTTGAAAGATAACAGGGAAAAGATTG
AGAAAATCCTCACATTTCGGATACCCTACTATGTAGGCCCCCTCGCCCGGGGAAATTCCAGATTCGCGTG
GATGACTCGCAAATCAGAAGAGACCATCACTCCCTGGAACTTCGAGGAAGTCGTGGATAAGGGGGCCTCT
GCCCAGTCCTTCATCGAAAGGATGACTAACTTTGATAAAAATCTGCCTAACGAAAAGGTGCTTCCTAAAC
ACTCTCTGCTGTACGAGTACTTCACAGTTTATAACGAGCTCACCAAGGTCAAATACGTCACAGAAGGGAT
GAGAAAGCCAGCATTCCTGTCTGGAGAGCAGAAGAAAGCTATCGTGGACCTCCTCTTCAAGACGAACCGG
AAAGTTACCGTGAAACAGCTCAAAGAAGACTATTTCAAAAAGATTGAATGTTTCGACTCTGTTGAAATCA
GCGGAGTGGAGGATCGCTTCAACGCATCCC
